>Addgene plasmid #139192 | pcDNA3.1 Mfn2-HA | addgene full sequence | sequence record 275580 | Addgene NGS Result
GACATTGATTATTGACTAGTTATTAATAGTAATCAATTACGGGGTCATTAGTTCATAGCCCATATATGGA
GTTCCGCGTTACATAACTTACGGTAAATGGCCCGCCTGGCTGACCGCCCAACGACCCCCGCCCATTGACG
TCAATAATGACGTATGTTCCCATAGTAACGCCAATAGGGACTTTCCATTGACGTCAATGGGTGGAGTATT
TACGGTAAACTGCCCACTTGGCAGTACATCAAGTGTATCATATGCCAAGTACGCCCCCTATTGACGTCAA
TGACGGTAAATGGCCCGCCTGGCATTATGCCCAGTACATGACCTTATGGGACTTTCCTACTTGGCAGTAC
ATCTACGTATTAGTCATCGCTATTACCATGGTGATGCGGTTTTGGCAGTACATCAATGGGCGTGGATAGC
GGTTTGACTCACGGGGATTTCCAAGTCTCCACCCCATTGACGTCAATGGGAGTTTGTTTTGGCACCAAAA
TCAACGGGACTTTCCAAAATGTCGTAACAACTCCGCCCCATTGACGCAAATGGGCGGTAGGCGTGTACGG
TGGGAGGTCTATATAAGCAGAGCTCTCTGGCTAACTAGAGAACCCACTGCTTACTGGCTTATCGAAATTA
ATACGACTCACTATAGGGAGACCCAAGCTTGGTACCGAGCTCGGATCCATGTCCCTGCTCTTCTCTCGAT
GCAACTCTATCGTCACAGTCAAGAAAAATAAGAGACACATGGCTGAGGTGAATGCATCCCCACTTAAGCA
CTTTGTCACTGCCAAGAAGAAGATCAATGGCATTTTTGAGCAGCTGGGGGCCTACATCCAGGAGAGCGCC
ACCTTCCTTGAAGACACGTACAGGAATGCAGAACTGGACCCCGTTACCACAGAAGAACAGGTTCTGGACG
TCAAAGGTTACCTATCCAAAGTGAGAGGCATCAGTGAGGTGCTGGCTCGGAGGCACATGAAAGTGGCTTT
TTTTGGCCGGACGAGCAATGGGAAGAGCACCGTGATCAATGCCATGCTCTGGGACAAAGTTCTGCCCTCT
GGGATTGGCCACACCACCAATTGCTTCCTGCGGGTAGAGGGCACAGATGGCCATGAGGCCTTTCTCCTTA
CCGAGGGCTCAGAGGAAAAGAGGAGTGCCAAGACTGTGAACCAGCTGGCCCATGCCCTCCACCAGGACAA
GCAGCTCCATGCCGGCAGCCTAGTGAGTGTGATGTGGCCCAACTCTAAGTGCCCACTTCTGAAGGATGAC
CTCGTTTTGATGGACAGCCCTGGTATTGATGTCACCACAGAGCTGGACAGCTGGATTGACAAGTTTTGTC
TGGATGCTGATGTGTTTGTGCTGGTGGCCAACTCAGAGTCCACCCTGATGCAGACGGAAAAGCACTTCTT
CCACAAGGTGAGTGAGCGTCTCTCCCGGCCAAACATCTTCATCCTGAACAACCGCTGGGATGCATCTGCC
TCAGAGCCCGAGTACATGGAGGAGGTGCGGCGGCAGCACATGGAGCGTTGTACCAGCTTCCTGGTGGATG
AGCTGGGCGTGGTGGATCGATCCCAGGCCGGGGACCGCATCTTCTTTGTGTCTGCTAAGGAGGTGCTCAA
CGCCAGGATTCAGAAAGCCCAGGGCATGCCTGAAGGAGGGGGCGCTCTCGCAGAAGGCTTTCAAGTGAGG
ATGTTTGAGTTTCAGAATTTTGAGAGGAGATTTGAGGAGTGCATCTCCCAGTCTGCAGTGAAGACCAAGT
TTGAGCAGCACACGGTCCGGGCCAAGCAGATTGCAGAGGCGGTTCGACTCATCATGGACTCCCTGCACAT
GGCGGCTCGGGAGCAGCAGGTTTACTGCGAGGAAATGCGTGAAGAGCGGCAAGACCGACTGAAATTTATT
GACAAACAGCTGGAGCTCTTGGCTCAAGACTATAAGCTGCGAATTAAGCAGATTACGGAGGAAGTGGAGA
GGCAGGTGTCGACTGCAATGGCCGAGGAGATCAGGCGCCTCTCTGTACTGGTGGACGATTACCAGATGGA
CTTCCACCCTTCTCCAGTAGTCCTCAAGGTTTATAAGAATGAGCTGCACCGCCACATAGAGGAAGGACTG
GGTCGAAACATGTCTGACCGCTGCTCCACGGCCATCACCAACTCCCTGCAGACCATGCAGCAGGACATGA
TAGATGGCTTGAAACCCCTCCTTCCTGTGTCTGTGCGGAGTCAGATAGACATGCTGGTCCCACGCCAGTG
CTTCTCCCTCAACTATGACCTAAACTGTGACAAGCTGTGTGCTGACTTCCAGGAAGACATTGAGTTCCAT
TTCTCTCTCGGATGGACCATGCTGGTGAATAGGTTCCTGGGCCCCAAGAACAGCCGTCGGGCCTTGATGG
GCTACAATGACCAGGTCCAGCGTCCCATCCCTCTGACGCCAGCCAACCCCAGCATGCCCCCACTGCCACA
GGGCTCGCTCACCCAGGAGGAGTTCATGGTTTCCATGGTTACCGGCCTGGCCTCCTTGACATCCAGGACC
TCCATGGGCATTCTTGTTGTTGGAGGAGTGGTGTGGAAGGCAGTGGGCTGGCGGCTCATTGCCCTCTCCT
TTGGGCTCTATGGCCTCCTCTACGTCTATGAGCGTCTGACCTGGACCACCAAGGCCAAGGAGAGGGCCTT
CAAGCGCCAGTTTGTGGAGCATGCCAGCGAGAAGCTGCAGCTTGTCATCAGCTACACTGGCTCCAACTGC
AGCCACCAAGTCCAGCAGGAACTGTCTGGGACCTTTGCTCATCTGTGTCAGCAAGTTGACGTCACCCGGG
AGAACCTGGAGCAGGAAATTGCCGCCATGAACAAGAAAATTGAGGTTCTTGACTCACTTCAGAGCAAAGC
AAAGCTGCTCAGGAATAAAGCCGGTTGGTTGGACAGTGAGCTCAACATGTTCACACACCAGTACCTGCAG
CCCAGCAGAGAATTCTACCCATACGATGTTCCTGACTATGCGGGCTATCCCTATGACGTCCCGGACTATG
CAGGATCCTATCCATATGACGTTCCAGATTACGCTGCTGGATCCTAACTCGAGCATGCATCTAGAGGGCC
CTATTCTATAGTGTCACCTAAATGCTAGAGCTCGCTGATCAGCCTCGACTGTGCCTTCTAGTTGCCAGCC
ATCTGTTGTTTGCCCCTCCCCCGTGCCTTCCTTGACCCTGGAAGGTGCCACTCCCACTGTCCTTTCCTAA
TAAAATGAGGAAATTGCATCGCATTGTCTGAGTAGGTGTCATTCTATTCTGGGGGGTGGGGTGGGGCAGG
ACAGCAAGGGGGAGGATTGGGAAGACAATAGCAGGCATGCTGGGGATGCGGTGGGCTCTATGGCTTCTGA
GGCGGAAAGAACCAGCTGGGGCTCTAGGGGGTATCCCC
[124 nt withheld, positions 3399-3522]
C
[91 nt withheld, positions 3524-3614]
A
[49 nt withheld, positions 3616-3664]
CCTTTGACGTTGGAGTCCACGTTCTTT
[37 nt withheld, positions 3692-3728]
ACCCTATCTCGGTCTATTCTTTTGATTTATAAGGGATTTTGCCGATTTCGGCCTATTGGTTAAAAAATGA
GCTGATTTAACAAAAATTTAACGCGAATTAATTCTGTGGAATGTGTGTCAGTTAGGGTGTGGAAAGTCCC
CAGGCTCCCCAGCAGGCAGAAGTATGCAAAGCATGCATCTCAATTAGTCAGCAACCAGGTGTGGAAAGTC
CCCAGGCTCCCCAGCAGGCAGAAGTATGCAAAGCATGCATCTCAATTAGTCAGCAACCATAGTCCCGCCC
CTAACTCCGCCCATCCCGCCCCTAACTCCGCCCAGTTCCGCCCATTCTCCGCCCCATGGCTGACTAATTT
TTTTTATTTATGCAGAGGCCGAGGCCGCCTCTGCCTCTGAGCTATTCCAGAAGTAGTGAGGAGGCTTTTT
TGGAGGCCTAGGCTTTTGCAAAAAGCTCCCGGGAGCTTGTATATCCATTTTCGGATCTGATCAAGAGACA
GGATGAGGATCGTTTCGCATGATTGAACAAGATGGATTGCACGCAGGTTCTCCGGCCGCTTGGGTGGAGA
GGCTATTCGGCTATGACTGGGCACAACAGACAATCGGCTGCTCTGATGCCGCCGTGTTCCGGCTGTCAGC
GCAGGGGCGCCCGGTTCTTTTTGTCAAGACCGACCTGTCCGGTGCCCTGAATGAACTGCAGGACGAGGCA
GCGCGGCTATCGTGGCTGGCCACGACGGGCGTTCCTTGCGCAGCTGTGCTCGACGTTGTCACTGAAGCGG
GAAGGGACTGGCTGCTATTGGGCGAAGTGCCGGGGCAGGATCTCCTGTCATCTCACCTTGCTCCTGCCGA
GAAAGTATCCATCATGGCTGATGCAATGCGGCGGCTGCATACGCTTGATCCGGCTACCTGCCCATTCGAC
CACCAAGCGAAACATCGCATCGAGCGAGCACGTACTCGGATGGAAGCCGGTCTTGTCGATCAGGATGATC
TGGACGAAGAGCATCAGGGGCTCGCGCCAGCCGAACTGTTCGCCAGGCTCAAGGCGCGCATGCCCGACGG
CGAGGATCTCGTCGTGACCCATGGCGATGCCTGCTTGCCGAATATCATGGTGGAAAATGGCCGCTTTTCT
GGATTCATCGACTGTGGCCGGCTGGGTGTGGCGGACCGCTATCAGGACATAGCGTTGGCTACCCGTGATA
TTGCTGAAGAGCTTGGCGGCGAATGGGCTGACCGCTTCCTCGTGCTTTACGGTATCGCCGCTCCCGATTC
GCAGCGCATCGCCTTCTATCGCCTTCTTGACGAGTTCTTCTGAGCGGGACTCTGGGGTTCGAAATGACCG
ACCAAGCGACGCCCAACCTGCCATCACGAGATTTCGATTCCACCGCCGCCTTCTATGAAAGGTTGGGCTT
CGGAATCGTTTTCCGGGACGCCGGCTGGATGATCCTCCAGCGCGGGGATCTCATGCTGGAGTTCTTCGCC
CACCCCAACTTGTTTATTGCAGCTTATAATGGTTACAAATAAAGCAATAGCATCACAAATTTCACAAATA
AAGCATTTTTTTCACTGCATTCTAGTTGTGGTTTGTCCAAACTCATCAATGTATCTTATCATGTCTGTAT
ACCGTCGACCTCTAGCTAGAGCTTGGCGTAATCATGGTCATAGCTGTTTCCTGTGTGAAATTGTTATCCG
CTCACAATTCCACACAACATACGAGCCGGAAGCATAAAGTGTAAAGCCTGGGGTGCCTAATGAGTGAGCT
AACTCACATTAATTGCGTTGCGCTCACTGCCCGCTTTCCAGTCGGGAAACCTGTCGTGCCAGCTGCATTA
ATGAATCGGCCAACGCGCGGGGAGAGGCGGTTTGCGTATTGGGCGCTCTTCCGCTTCCTCGCTCACTGAC
TCGCTGCGCTCGGTCGTTCGGCTGCGGCGAGCGGTATCAGCTCACTCAAAGGCGGTAATACGGTTATCCA
CAGAATCAGGGGATAACGCAGGAAAGAACATGTGAGCAAAAGGCCAGCAAAAGGCCAGGAACCGTAAAAA
GGCCGCGTTGCTGGCGTTTTTCCATAGGCTCCGCCCCCCTGACGAGCATCACAAAAATCGACGCTCAAGT
CAGAGGTGGCGAAACCCGACAGGACTATAAAGATACCAGGCGTTTCCCCCTGGAAGCTCCCTCGTGCGCT
CTCCTGTTCCGACCCTGCCGCTTACCGGATACCTGTCCGCCTTTCTCCCTTCGGGAAGCGTGGCGCTTTC
TCATAGCTCACGCTGTAGGTATCTCAGTTCGGTGTAGGTCGTTCGCTCCAAGCTGGGCTGTGTGCACGAA
CCCCCCGTTCAGCCCGACCGCTGCGCCTTATCCGGTAACTATCGTCTTGAGTCCAACCCGGTAAGACACG
ACTTATCGCCACTGGCAGCAGCCACTGGTAACAGGATTAGCAGAGCGAGGTATGTAGGCGGTGCTACAGA
GTTCTTGAAGTGGTGGCCTAACTACGGCTACACTAGAAGAACAGTATTTGGTATCTGCGCTCTGCTGAAG
CCAGTTACCTTCGGAAAAAGAGTTGGTAGCTCTTGATCCGGCAAACAAACCACCGCTGGTAGCGGTGGTT
TTTTTGTTTGCAAGCAGCAGATTACGCGCAGAAAAAAAGGATCTCAAGAAGATCCTTTGATCTTTTCTAC
GGGGTCTGACGCTCAGTGGAACGAAAACTCACGTTAAGGGATTTTGGTCATGAGATTATCAAAAAGGATC
TTCACCTAGATCCTTTTAAATTAAAAATGAAGTTTTAAATCAATCTAAAGTATATATGAGTAAACTTGGT
CTGACAGTTACCAATGCTTAATCAGTGAGGCACCTATCTCAGCGATCTGTCTATTTCGTTCATCCATAGT
TGCCTGACTCCCCGTCGTGTAGATAACTACGATACGGGAGGGCTTACCATCTGGCCCCAGTGCTGCAATG
ATACCGCGAGACCCACGCTCACCGGCTCCAGATTTATCAGCAATAAACCAGCCAGCCGGAAGGGCCGAGC
GCAGAAGTGGTCCTGCAACTTTATCCGCCTCCATCCAGTCTATTAATTGTTGCCGGGAAGCTAGAGTAAG
TAGTTCGCCAGTTAATAGTTTGCGCAACGTTGTTGCCATTGCTACAGGCATCGTGGTGTCACGCTCGTCG
TTTGGTATGGCTTCATTCAGCTCCGGTTCCCAACGATCAAGGCGAGTTACATGATCCCCCATGTTGTGCA
AAAAAGCGGTTAGCTCCTTCGGTCCTCCGATCGTTGTCAGAAGTAAGTTGGCCGCAGTGTTATCACTCAT
GGTTATGGCAGCACTGCATAATTCTCTTACTGTCATGCCATCCGTAAGATGCTTTTCTGTGACTGGTGAG
TACTCAACCAAGTCATTCTGAGAATAGTGTATGCGGCGACCGAGTTGCTCTTGCCCGGCGTCAATACGGG
ATAATACCGCGCCACATAGCAGAACTTTAAAAGTGCTCATCATTGGAAAACGTTCTTCGGGGCGAAAACT
CTCAAGGATCTTACCGCTGTTGAGATCCAGTTCGATGTAACCCACTCGTGCACCCAACTGATCTTCAGCA
TCTTTTACTTTCACCAGCGTTTCTGGGTGAGCAAAAACAGGAAGGCAAAATGCCGCAAAAAAGGGAATAA
GGGCGACACGGAAATGTTGAATACTCATACTCTTCCTTTTTCAATATTATTGAAGCATTTATCAGGGTTA
TTGTCTCATGAGCGGATACATATTTGAATGTATTTAGAAAAATAAACAAATAGGGGTTCCGCGCACATTT
CCCCGAAAAGTGCCACCTGACGTCGACGGATCGGGAGATCTCCCGATCCCCTATGGTGCACTCTCAGTAC
AATCTGCTCTGATGCCGCATAGTTAAGCCAGTATCTGCTCCCTGCTTGTGTGTTGGAGGTCGCTGAGTAG
TGCGCGAGCAAAATTTAAGCTACAACAAGGCAAGGCTTGACCGACAATTGCATGAAGAATCTGCTTAGGG
TTAGGCGTTTTGCGCTGCTTCGCGATGTACGGGCCAGATATACGCGTT
Features (pLannotate 1.2.2; 22 found; start..end, strand, type, name):
      1..380     +  enhancer       CMV enhancer: human cytomegalovirus immediate early enhancer
    381..584     +  promoter       CMV promoter: human cytomegalovirus (CMV) immediate early promoter
    580..613     +  LTR            5' LTR (truncated) (fragment): truncated 5' long terminal repeat (LTR) from HIV-1
    629..647     +  promoter       T7 promoter: promoter for bacteriophage T7 RNA polymerase
    679..2949    +  CDS            MFN2: MFN2_HUMAN - Also known as CPRP1, KIAA0214. Experimental evidence at protein level: Swiss-Prot protein existence level 1. Mitochondrial outer membrane GTPase that mediates mitochondrial clustering and fusion (PubMed:11181170, PubMed:11950885, PubMed:26214738, PubMed:28114303). Mitochondria are highly dynamic organelles, and their morphology is determined by the equilibrium between mitochondrial fusion and fission events (PubMed:28114303). Overexpression induces the formation of mitochondrial networks (PubMed:28114303). Membrane clustering requires GTPase activity and may involve a major rearra
   2956..3045    +  CDS            3xHA: three tandem HA epitope tags
   3085..3103    -  promoter       SP6 promoter: promoter for bacteriophage SP6 RNA polymerase
   3129..3353    +  polyA_signal   bGH poly(A) signal: bovine growth hormone polyadenylation signal
   3357..3378    +  promoter       SV40 promoter (fragment): SV40 enhancer and early promoter
   3399..3827    +  rep_origin     f1 ori (sequence partly withheld): f1 bacteriophage origin of replication; arrow indicates direction of (+) strand synthesis
   3841..4170    +  promoter       SV40 promoter: SV40 enhancer and early promoter
   4237..5028    +  CDS            neo: KKA2_KLEPN - Also known as kan, nptII. Experimental evidence at protein level: Swiss-Prot protein existence level 1. Resistance to kanamycin, neomycin, paromomycin, ribostamycin, butirosin and gentamicin B. From Klebsiella pneumoniae.
   5052..5210    +  CDS            ble (fragment): BLE_KLEPN - Experimental evidence at protein level: Swiss-Prot protein existence level 1. Binding protein with a strong affinity to the bleomycin family of antibiotics. Binds to CL990; an antimitotic-antibiotic compound. From Klebsiella pneumoniae.
   5205..5326    +  polyA_signal   SV40 poly(A) signal: SV40 polyadenylation signal
   5399..5415    -  protein_bind   lac operator: The lac repressor binds to the lac operator to inhibit transcription in E. coli. This inhibition can be relieved by adding lactose or isopropyl-β-D-thiogalactopyranoside (IPTG). lac repressor encoded by lacI
   5423..5453    -  promoter       lac promoter: promoter for the E. coli lac operon
   5468..5489    -  protein_bind   CAP binding site: CAP binding activates transcription in the presence of cAMP. E. coli catabolite activator protein
   5502..5594    -  CDS            lacI (fragment): lac repressor; lacI; The lac repressor binds to the lac operator to inhibit transcription in E. coli. This inhibition can be relieved by adding lactose or isopropyl-β-D-thiogalactopyranoside (IPTG).
   5777..6365    -  rep_origin     ori: high-copy-number ColE1/pMB1/pBR322/pUC origin of replication
   6536..7396    -  CDS            AmpR: β-lactamase; bla; confers resistance to ampicillin, carbenicillin, and related antibiotics
   7397..7501    -  promoter       AmpR promoter: bla
   7560..7612    -  misc_feature   bom (fragment): basis of mobility region from pBR322
