[The description below was written by a language model from this plasmid's Addgene catalogue record and pLannotate feature annotations shown in this document.]
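Description:
pcDNA3.1 Mfn2-HA is a mammalian expression plasmid built on the pcDNA3.1+ backbone that drives production of wild-type human mitofusin 2 (MFN2) carrying a C-terminal triple HA epitope tag. It is maintained in E. coli through a high-copy ColE1/pUC-type origin and ampicillin resistance (β-lactamase under its own promoter). It also carries an f1 phage origin that permits single-stranded DNA production. For selecting stably transfected mammalian cells, an SV40 enhancer/early promoter drives a neomycin phosphotransferase gene terminated by the SV40 polyadenylation signal, conferring G418 resistance.

The expression cassette consists of the human cytomegalovirus immediate early enhancer and promoter, followed by a T7 promoter, the MFN2 open reading frame cloned between BamHI and XhoI sites, the in-frame 3xHA tag, and the bovine growth hormone polyadenylation signal. An SP6 promoter sits in reverse orientation just downstream of the tag. The T7 promoter can serve for in vitro transcription and, like the bGH region, as a sequencing primer site. Several short automated annotations (an HIV-1 LTR fragment, a ble fragment, a lacI fragment, a bom fragment and lac regulatory elements) appear to be partial matches or backbone remnants rather than functional parts of the design. The sequenced record is slightly longer than the catalogue's stated total size.

MFN2 is a mitochondrial outer membrane GTPase that mediates mitochondrial clustering and fusion. The HA-tagged protein can be detected or immunoprecipitated with anti-HA antibodies after transfection. The associated publication concerns stress-induced phosphorylation and proteasomal degradation of mitofusin 2 in mitochondrial fragmentation and apoptosis, so the plasmid suits studies of MFN2 stability, modification and mitochondrial dynamics.
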