Addgene plasmid #139192: pcDNA3.1 Mfn2-HA
Purpose: Expresses C-terminal HA tagged wt human Mfn2 in mammalian cells
Depositing lab: Allan Weissman. Depositing organization: National Cancer Institute (NCI). Publication: Stress-induced phosphorylation and proteasomal degradation of mitofusin 2 facilitates mitochondrial fragmentation and apoptosis. Leboucher GP, Tsai YC, Yang M, Shaw KC, Zhou M, Veenstra TD, Glickman MH, Weissman AM. Mol Cell. 2012 Aug 24;47(4):547-57. doi: 10.1016/j.molcel.2012.05.041. Epub 2012 Jun 28. PubMed 22748923.
Backbone
  Vector backbone: pcDNA3.1+
  Backbone manufacturer: Thermo Fisher Scientific
  Backbone size w/o insert (bp): 5428
  Total vector size (bp): 7701
  Vector type: Mammalian Expression
  Selectable markers: Neomycin (select with G418)
Growth in bacteria
  Bacterial resistance: Ampicillin, 100 μg/mL
  Growth temperature: 37°C
  Growth strain: DH5alpha
  Copy number: High Copy
Gene/Insert
  Gene/Insert name: MFN2 (alt name: Mitofusin 2)
  Species: H. sapiens (human)
  Insert size (bp): 2273
  GenBank ID: NM_014874
  Entrez Gene: MFN2 (a.k.a. CMT2A, CMT2A2, CMT2A2A, CMT2A2B, CPRP1, HMSN6A, HSG, MARF, MSL)
  Promoter: CMV promoter
  Tag / fusion protein: 3HA (C terminal on insert)
  Cloning method: Restriction Enzyme; 5′ cloning site BamHI (not destroyed); 3′ cloning site XhoI (not destroyed)
  Sequencing primers: 5′ T7 promoter primer; 3′ pCDNA3.1/BGH
Terms and licenses: Academic/Nonprofit Terms; Industry Terms: Not Available to Industry
How to cite: pcDNA3.1 Mfn2-HA was a gift from Allan Weissman (Addgene plasmid # 139192 ; http://n2t.net/addgene:139192 ; RRID:Addgene_139192)
